Addgene plasmid #32141: pJFRC164-21XUAS-KDRT>-dSTOP-KDRT>-myr::RFP
Depositing lab: Gerald Rubin. Depositing organization: HHMI, Janelia Research Campus. Publication: Multiple new site-specific recombinases for use in manipulating animal genomes. Nern A, Pfeiffer BD, Svoboda K, Rubin GM. Proc Natl Acad Sci U S A. 2011 Aug 9. 10.1073/pnas.1111704108 PubMed 21831835.
Backbone
  Vector backbone: pJFRC7-21XUAS-IVS-mCD8::GFP
  Vector type: Insect Expression
Growth in bacteria
  Bacterial resistance: Ampicillin, 100 μg/mL
  Growth temperature: 37°C
  Growth strain: Top10/P3
  Copy number: High Copy
Gene/Insert
  Gene/Insert name: KDRT> STOP STOP KDRT>
  Cloning method: Restriction Enzyme; 5′ cloning site Bgl2 (not destroyed); 3′ cloning site XhoI (not destroyed)
  Sequencing primers: 5′ hsp70 F; 3′ SV40pA-R
Terms and licenses: Academic/Nonprofit Terms; Industry Terms: Not Available to Industry
How to cite: pJFRC164-21XUAS-KDRT>-dSTOP-KDRT>-myr::RFP was a gift from Gerald Rubin (Addgene plasmid # 32141 ; http://n2t.net/addgene:32141 ; RRID:Addgene_32141)
