[The description below was written by a language model from this plasmid's Addgene catalogue record.]
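Description:
pJFRC164-21XUAS-KDRT>-dSTOP-KDRT>-myr::RFP is an insect expression plasmid built on the pJFRC7-21XUAS-IVS-mCD8::GFP backbone and intended for use in Drosophila. It is maintained in E. coli as a high-copy plasmid under ampicillin selection. No feature table accompanies the record, so the origin of replication, any fly transformation marker, and any genomic integration elements carried by the backbone are not stated here.

As the name indicates, the payload is a recombinase-gated reporter. Twenty-one tandem UAS sites make transcription dependent on the yeast activator GAL4. The listed hsp70 forward and SV40 polyA reverse sequencing primers suggest that the cassette lies between an hsp70-derived basal promoter and an SV40 polyadenylation signal. Downstream of the UAS array, cloned between retained BglII and XhoI sites, is the recorded insert: a double transcriptional stop cassette (dSTOP) flanked by two KD recombinase target sites (KDRT) in the same orientation, as the ">" symbols denote. This is followed by a myristoylated, and therefore membrane-targeted, red fluorescent protein. While the stop cassette is in place, GAL4 cannot drive RFP expression. When KD recombinase is present it excises the sequence between the direct-repeat KDRT sites, and myr::RFP is then expressed in cells that also contain GAL4.

The construct therefore reports the intersection of GAL4 expression and KD recombinase activity, outlining the membranes of labelled cells. It comes from work characterising several new site-specific recombinases for manipulating animal genomes, where reporters of this design serve to test recombinase activity and specificity and to restrict labelling to cell subsets.
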