>Addgene plasmid #32141 | pJFRC164-21XUAS-KDRT>-dSTOP-KDRT>-myr::RFP | addgene partial sequence | sequence record 37898 | hsp70-F 5'-GAGCGCCGGAGTATAAATAGAG-3'
AACAAGCAAAGTGAACACGTCGCTAAGCGAAAGCTAAGCAAATAAACAAGCGCAGCTGAACAAGCTAAAC
AATCTGCAGTAAAGTGCAAGTTAAAGTGAATCAATTAAAAGTAACCAGCAACCAAGTAAATCAACTGCAA
CTACTGAAATCTGCCAAGAAGTAATTATTGAATACAAGAAGAGAACTCTGAATAGATCTAAACGATATCA
GACATTTGTCTGATAATGCTTCATTATCAGACAAATGTCTGATATCGTTTTAACGTAAGCTAGCTAGACC
GGTGTCGACTAAAGCCAAATAGAAAATTATTCAGTTCCTGGCTTAAGTTTTTAAAAGTGATATTATTTAT
TTGGTTGTAACCAACCAAAAGAATGTAAATAACTAATACATAATTATGTTAGTTTTAAGTTAGCAACAAA
TTGATTTTAGCTATATTAGCTACTTGGTTAATAAATAGAATATATTTATTTAAAGATAATTGCGTTTTTA
TTGTCAGGGAGTGAGTTTGCTTAAAAACTCGTTTAGGTTTGTCCTCCCGAAATTATTTATTTAAATGCGA
TGGAGAGTTGGCGCCGAATCGAAAACTTTACGCGCTTAAAAGCACGAGTTGGCATCCCTAACGCGTAGGA
TCTTTGTGAAGGAACCTTACTTCTGTGGTGTGACATAATTGGACAAACTACCTACAGAGATTTAAAGCTC
TAAGGTAAATATAAAATTTTTAAGTGTATAATGTGTTAAACTACTGATTCTAATTGTTTGTGTATTTTAG
ATTCCAACCTATGGAACTGATGAATGGGAGCAGTGGTGGAATGCCTTTAATGAGGAAAACCTGTTTTGCT
CAGAAGAAATGCCATCTAGTGATGATGAGG
