>Addgene plasmid #32141 | pJFRC164-21XUAS-KDRT>-dSTOP-KDRT>-myr::RFP | addgene partial sequence | sequence record 38111 | HS_promoter-R 5'-CAGCTGCGCTTGTTTATTTG-3'
GAATTGAATTGTCGCTCCGTAGACGAAGCGCCTCTATTTATACTCCGGCGCTCGACGTCGCTAGAGTCTC
CGCTCGGAGGACAGTACTCCGCTCGGAGGACAGTACTCCGCTCGGAGGACAGTACTCCGCTCGGAGGACA
GTACTCCGCTCGGAGGACAGTACTCCGCTCGGAGGACAGTACTCCGACCTGCAGGCATGCACTAGTGCTA
GAGTCTCCGCTCGGAGGACAGTACTCCGCTCGGAGGACAGTACTCCGCTCGGAGGACAGTACTCCGCTCG
GAGGACAGTACTCCGCTCGGAGGACAGTACTCCGACCTGCAGGCATGCGCTAGCGCTAGAGTCTCCGCTC
GGAGGACAGTACTCCGCTCGGAGGACAGTACTCCGCTCGGAGGACAGTACTCCGCTCGGAGGACAGTACT
CCGCTCGGAGGACAGTACTCCGACCTGCAGGCATGCCCTAGGGCTAGAGTCTCCGCTCGGAGGACAGTAC
TCCGCTCGGAGGACAGTACTCCGCTCGGAGGACAGTACTCCGCTCGGAGGACAGTACTCCGCTCGGAGGA
CAGTACTCCGACCTGCAGGCATGCAAGCTTGCGGCCCTGGCCACGGGTGCGCATGATCGTGCTCCTGTCG
TTGAGGACCCGGCTAGGCTGGCGGGGTTGCCTTACTGGTTAGCAGAATGAATCACCGATACGCGAGCGAA
CGTGAAGCGACTGCTGCTGCAAAACGTCTGCGACCTGAGCAACAACATGAATGGTCTTCGGTTTCCGTGT
TTCGTAAAGTCTGGAAACGCGGAAGTCAGCGCCCTGCACCATTATGTTCCGGAGGCGCGCCCTAGTTCCA
GTGAAATCCAAGCATTTTCTAAATTAAATGTATTCTTATTATTATAGTTGTTATTTTTGATATAT
