LOCUS       Exported 10235 bp ds-DNA circular SYN 12-MAY-2021
DEFINITION  synthetic circular DNA
ACCESSION   .
VERSION     .
KEYWORDS    pJFRC164-21XUAS-KDRT>-dSTOP-KDRT>-myr::RFP
SOURCE      synthetic DNA construct
  ORGANISM  synthetic DNA construct
REFERENCE   1 (bases 1 to 10235)
  AUTHORS   Nern A, Pfeiffer BD, Svoboda K, Rubin GM
  TITLE     Multiple new site-specific recombinases for use in manipulating
            animal genomes.
  JOURNAL   Proc Natl Acad Sci U S A. 2011 Aug 9.
  PUBMED    21831835
REFERENCE   2 (bases 1 to 10235)
  AUTHORS   .
  TITLE     Direct Submission
  JOURNAL   Exported May 12, 2021 from SnapGene Server 1.1.58
            http://www.snapgene.com
FEATURES             Location/Qualifiers
     source          1..10235
                     /organism="synthetic DNA construct"
                     /mol_type="other DNA"
     promoter        31..135
                     /gene="bla"
                     /label=AmpR promoter
     CDS             136..996
                     /codon_start=1
                     /gene="bla"
                     /product="beta-lactamase"
                     /label=AmpR
                     /note="confers resistance to ampicillin, carbenicillin, and
                     related antibiotics"
                     /translation="MSIQHFRVALIPFFAAFCLPVFAHPETLVKVKDAEDQLGARVGYI
                     ELDLNSGKILESFRPEERFPMMSTFKVLLCGAVLSRIDAGQEQLGRRIHYSQNDLVEYS
                     PVTEKHLTDGMTVRELCSAAITMSDNTAANLLLTTIGGPKELTAFLHNMGDHVTRLDRW
                     EPELNEAIPNDERDTTMPVAMATTLRKLLTGELLTLASRQQLIDWMEADKVAGPLLRSA
                     LPAGWFIADKSGAGERGSRGIIAALGPDGKPSRIVVIYTTGSQATMDERNRQIAEIGAS
                     LIKHW"
     primer_bind     complement(354..373)
                     /label=Amp-R
                     /note="Ampicillin resistance gene, reverse primer"
     rep_origin      1167..1755
                     /direction=RIGHT
                     /label=ori
                     /note="high-copy-number ColE1/pMB1/pBR322/pUC origin of
                     replication"
     primer_bind     1656..1675
                     /label=pBR322ori-F
                     /note="pBR322 origin, forward primer"
     protein_bind    1842..1911
                     /label=attB
                     /bound_moiety="phage phi-C31 integrase"
                     /note="attB site for the phi-C31 integrase (Groth et al.,
                     2000)"
     primer_bind     complement(2136..2154)
                     /label=pCasper-F
                     /note="Drosophila mini-white gene, reverse primer"
     CDS             join(2606..2677,3079..3352,3427..4081,4143..4458,4662..4793
                     ,4864..5478)
                     /codon_start=1
                     /gene="white"
                     /product="Drosophila white gene eye color pigment"
                     /label=mini-white
                     /note="This is a modified version of the white gene lacking
                     part of the first intron."
                     /translation="MGQEDQELLIRGGSKHPSAEHLNNGDSGAASQSCINQGFGQAKNY
                     GTLRPPSPPEDSGSGSGQLAENLTYAWHNMDIFGAVNQPGSGWRQLVNRTRGLFCNERH
                     IPAPRKHLLKNVCGVAYPGELLAVMGSSGAGKTTLLNALAFRSPQGIQVSPSGMRLLNG
                     QPVDAKEMQARCAYVQQDDLFIGSLTAREHLIFQAMVRMPRHLTYRQRVARVDQVIQEL
                     SLSKCQHTIIGVPGRVKGLSGGERKRLAFASEALTDPPLLICDEPTSGLDSFTAHSVVQ
                     VLKKLSQKGKTVILTIHQPSSELFELFDKILLMAEGRVAFLGTPSEAVDFFSYVGAQCP
                     TNYNPADFYVQVLAVVPGREIESRDRIAKICDNFAISKVARDMEQLLATKNLEKPLEQP
                     ENGYTYKATWFMQFRAVLWRSWLSVLKEPLLVKVRLIQTTMVAILIGLIFLGQQLTQVG
                     VMNINGAIFLFLTNMTFQNVFATINVFTSELPVFMREARSRLYRCDTYFLGKTIAELPL
                     FLTVPLVFTAIAYPMIGLRAGVLHFFNCLALVTLVANVSTSFGYLISCASSSTSMALSV
                     GPPVIIPFLLFGGFFLNSGSVPVYLKWLSYLSWFRYANEGLLINQWADVEPGEISCTSS
                     NTTCPSSGKVILETLNFSAADLPLDYVGLAILIVSFRVLAYLALRLRARRKE"
     protein_bind    6508..6602
                     /label=5X UAS
                     /bound_moiety="GAL4"
                     /note="five tandem copies of the ""ScaI site"" 17-mer
                     CGGAGTACTGTCCTCCG, an upstream activating sequence (UAS)
                     that efficiently binds yeast Gal4 (Webster et al., 1988;
                     Pfeiffer et al., 2010)"
     protein_bind    6636..6730
                     /label=5X UAS
                     /bound_moiety="GAL4"
                     /note="five tandem copies of the ""ScaI site"" 17-mer
                     CGGAGTACTGTCCTCCG, an upstream activating sequence (UAS)
                     that efficiently binds yeast Gal4 (Webster et al., 1988;
                     Pfeiffer et al., 2010)"
     protein_bind    6764..6858
                     /label=5X UAS
                     /bound_moiety="GAL4"
                     /note="five tandem copies of the ""ScaI site"" 17-mer
                     CGGAGTACTGTCCTCCG, an upstream activating sequence (UAS)
                     that efficiently binds yeast Gal4 (Webster et al., 1988;
                     Pfeiffer et al., 2010)"
     protein_bind    6892..6986
                     /label=5X UAS
                     /bound_moiety="GAL4"
                     /note="five tandem copies of the ""ScaI site"" 17-mer
                     CGGAGTACTGTCCTCCG, an upstream activating sequence (UAS)
                     that efficiently binds yeast Gal4 (Webster et al., 1988;
                     Pfeiffer et al., 2010)"
     protein_bind    6911..7005
                     /label=5X UAS
                     /bound_moiety="GAL4"
                     /note="five tandem copies of the ""ScaI site"" 17-mer
                     CGGAGTACTGTCCTCCG, an upstream activating sequence (UAS)
                     that efficiently binds yeast Gal4 (Webster et al., 1988;
                     Pfeiffer et al., 2010)"
     promoter        7030..7268
                     /label=hsp70 promoter
                     /note="Drosophila melanogaster hsp70Bb promoter"
     primer_bind     7215..7236
                     /label=pCasper-hs
                     /note="Drosophila Hsp70 promoter, forward primer"
     intron          7783..7848
                     /label=small t intron
                     /note="SV40 (simian virus 40) small t antigen intron"
     CDS             7978..7998
                     /codon_start=1
                     /product="nuclear localization signal of SV40 (simian virus
                     40) large T antigen"
                     /label=SV40 NLS
                     /translation="PKKKRKV"
     polyA_signal    8270..8404
                     /label=SV40 poly(A) signal
                     /note="SV40 polyadenylation signal"
     CDS             8757..9434
                     /codon_start=1
                     /product="monomeric derivative of DsRed (Campbell et al.,
                     2002)"
                     /label=mRFP1
                     /translation="MASSEDVIKEFMRFKVRMEGSVNGHEFEIEGEGEGRPYEGTQTAK
                     LKVTKGGPLPFAWDILSPQFQYGSKAYVKHPADIPDYLKLSFPEGFKWERVMNFEDGGV
                     VTVTQDSSLQDGEFIYKVKLRGTNFPSDGPVMQKKTMGWEASTERMYPEDGALKGEIKM
                     RLKLKDGGHYDAEVKTTYMAKKPVQLPGAYKTDIKLDITSHNEDYTIVEQYERAEGRHS
                     TGA"
     intron          9518..9583
                     /label=small t intron
                     /note="SV40 (simian virus 40) small t antigen intron"
     CDS             9713..9733
                     /codon_start=1
                     /product="nuclear localization signal of SV40 (simian virus
                     40) large T antigen"
                     /label=SV40 NLS
                     /translation="PKKKRKV"
     polyA_signal    10005..10139
                     /label=SV40 poly(A) signal
                     /note="SV40 polyadenylation signal"
     primer_bind     complement(10181..10199)
                     /label=pBRforEco
                     /note="pBR322 vectors, upsteam of EcoRI site, forward
                     primer"
ORIGIN
        1 gactcaggtg gcacttttcg gggaaatgtg cgcggaaccc ctatttgttt atttttctaa
       61 atacattcaa atatgtatcc gctcatgaga caataaccct gataaatgct tcaataatat
      121 tgaaaaagga agagtatgag tattcaacat ttccgtgtcg cccttattcc cttttttgcg
      181 gcattttgcc ttcctgtttt tgctcaccca gaaacgctgg tgaaagtaaa agatgctgaa
      241 gatcagttgg gtgcacgagt gggttacatc gaactggatc tcaacagcgg taagatcctt
      301 gagagttttc gccccgaaga acgttttcca atgatgagca cttttaaagt tctgctatgt
      361 ggcgcggtat tatcccgtat tgacgccggg caagagcaac tcggtcgccg catacactat
      421 tctcagaatg acttggttga gtactcacca gtcacagaaa agcatcttac ggatggcatg
      481 acagtaagag aattatgcag tgctgccata accatgagtg ataacactgc ggccaactta
      541 cttctgacaa cgatcggagg accgaaggag ctaaccgctt ttttgcacaa catgggggat
      601 catgtaactc gccttgatcg ttgggaaccg gagctgaatg aagccatacc aaacgacgag
      661 cgtgacacca cgatgcctgt agcaatggca acaacgttgc gcaaactatt aactggcgaa
      721 ctacttactc tagcttcccg gcaacaatta atagactgga tggaggcgga taaagttgca
      781 ggaccacttc tgcgctcggc ccttccggct ggctggttta ttgctgataa atctggagcc
      841 ggtgagcgtg ggtctcgcgg tatcattgca gcactggggc cagatggtaa gccctcccgt
      901 atcgtagtta tctacacgac ggggagtcag gcaactatgg atgaacgaaa tagacagatc
      961 gctgagatag gtgcctcact gattaagcat tggtaactgt cagaccaagt ttactcatat
     1021 atactttaga ttgatttaaa acttcatttt taatttaaaa ggatctaggt gaagatcctt
     1081 tttgataatc tcatgaccaa aatcccttaa cgtgagtttt cgttccactg agcgtcagac
     1141 cccgtagaaa agatcaaagg atcttcttga gatccttttt ttctgcgcgt aatctgctgc
     1201 ttgcaaacaa aaaaaccacc gctaccagcg gtggtttgtt tgccggatca agagctacca
     1261 actctttttc cgaaggtaac tggcttcagc agagcgcaga taccaaatac tgttcttcta
     1321 gtgtagccgt agttaggcca ccacttcaag aactctgtag caccgcctac atacctcgct
     1381 ctgctaatcc tgttaccagt ggctgctgcc agtggcgata agtcgtgtct taccgggttg
     1441 gactcaagac gatagttacc ggataaggcg cagcggtcgg gctgaacggg gggttcgtgc
     1501 acacagccca gcttggagcg aacgacctac accgaactga gatacctaca gcgtgagcta
     1561 tgagaaagcg ccacgcttcc cgaagggaga aaggcggaca ggtatccggt aagcggcagg
     1621 gtcggaacag gagagcgcac gagggagctt ccagggggaa acgcctggta tctttatagt
     1681 cctgtcgggt ttcgccacct ctgacttgag cgtcgatttt tgtgatgctc gtcagggggg
     1741 cggagcctat ggaaaaacgc cagcaacgcg gcctttttac ggttcctggc cttttgctgg
     1801 ccttttgctc acatgttacc gtcgacgatg taggtcacgg tctcgaagcc gcggtgcggg
     1861 tgccagggcg tgcccttggg ctccccgggc gcgtactcca cctcacccat ctggtccatc
     1921 atgatgaacg ggtcgaggtg gcggtagttg atcccggcga acgcgcggcg caccgggaag
     1981 ccctcgccct cgaaaccgct gggcgcggtg gtcacggtga gcacgggacg tgcgacggcg
     2041 tcggcgggtg cggatacgcg gggcagcgtc agcgggttct cgacggtcac ggcgggcatg
     2101 tcgacaagcc gaacatatgg gcgcgcctag tatgtatgta agttaataaa acccattttt
     2161 gcggaaagta gataaaaaaa acattttttt tttttactgc actggatatc attgaactta
     2221 tctgatcagt tttaaattta cttcgatcca agggtatttg atgtaccagg ttctttcgat
     2281 tacctctcac tcaaaatgac attccactca aagtcagcgc tgtttgcctc cttctctgtc
     2341 cacagaaata tcgccgtctc tttcgccgct gcgtccgcta tctctttcgc caccgtttgt
     2401 agcgttacgt agcgtcaatg tccgccttca gttgcatttt gtcagcggtt tcgtgacgaa
     2461 gctccaagcg gtttacgcca tcaattaaac acaaagtgct gtgccaaaac tcctctcgct
     2521 tcttattttt gtttgttttt tgagtgattg gggtggtgat tggttttggg tgggtaagca
     2581 ggggaaagtg tgaaaaatcc cggcaatggg ccaagaggat caggagctat taattcgcgg
     2641 aggcagcaaa cacccatctg ccgagcatct gaacaatgtg agtagtacat gtgcatacat
     2701 cttaagttca cttgatctat aggaactgcg attgcaacat caaattgtat gcggcgtgag
     2761 aactgcgacc cacaaaaatc ccaaaccgca attgcacaaa caaatagtga cacgaaacag
     2821 attattctgg tagctgttct cgctatataa gacaattttt gagatcatat catgatcaag
     2881 acatctaaag gcattcattt tcgactatat tcttttttac aaaaaatata acaaccagat
     2941 attttaagct gatcctagat gcacaaaaaa taaataaaag tataaaccta cttcgtagga
     3001 tacttcgggg tactttttgt tcggggttag atgagcataa cgctagtagt tgatatttga
     3061 gatcccctat cattgcaggg tgacagcgga gcggcttcgc agagctgcat taaccagggc
     3121 ttcgggcagg ccaaaaacta cggcacgctc cggccaccca gtccgccgga ggactccggt
     3181 tcagggagcg gccaactagc cgagaacctc acctatgcct ggcacaatat ggacatcttt
     3241 ggggcggtca atcagccggg ctccggatgg cggcagctgg tcaaccggac acgcggacta
     3301 ttctgcaacg agcgacacat accggcgccc aggaaacatt tgctcaagaa cggtgagttt
     3361 ctattcgcag tcggctgatc tgtgtgaaat cttaataaag ggtccaatta ccaatttgaa
     3421 actcagtttg cggcgtggcc tatccgggcg aacttttggc cgtgatgggc agttccggtg
     3481 ccggaaagac gaccctgctg aatgcccttg cctttcgatc gccgcagggc atccaagtat
     3541 cgccatccgg gatgcgactg ctcaatggcc aacctgtgga cgccaaggag atgcaggcca
     3601 ggtgcgccta tgtccagcag gatgacctct ttatcggctc cctaacggcc agggaacacc
     3661 tgattttcca agccatggtg cggatgccac gacatctgac ctatcggcag cgagtggccc
     3721 gcgtggatca ggtgatccag gagctttcgc tcagcaaatg tcagcacacg atcatcggtg
     3781 tgcccggcag ggtgaaaggt ctgtccggcg gagaaaggaa gcgtctggca ttcgcctccg
     3841 aggctctaac cgatccgccg cttctgatct gcgatgagcc cacctccgga ctggactcct
     3901 ttaccgccca cagcgtcgtc caggtgctga agaagctgtc gcagaagggc aagaccgtca
     3961 tcctgaccat tcatcagccg tcttccgagc tgtttgagct ctttgacaag atccttctga
     4021 tggccgaggg cagggtagct ttcttgggca ctcccagcga agccgtcgac ttcttttcct
     4081 agtgagttcg atgtgtttat taagggtatc tagtattaca taacatctca actcctatcc
     4141 agcgtgggtg cccagtgtcc taccaactac aatccggcgg acttttacgt acaggtgttg
     4201 gccgttgtgc ccggacggga gatcgagtcc cgtgatcgga tcgccaagat atgcgacaat
     4261 tttgccatta gcaaagtagc ccgggatatg gagcagttgt tggccaccaa aaatctggag
     4321 aagccactgg agcagccgga gaatgggtac acctacaagg ccacctggtt catgcagttc
     4381 cgggcggtcc tgtggcgatc ctggctgtcg gtgctcaagg aaccactcct cgtaaaagtg
     4441 cgacttattc agacaacggt gagtggttcc agtggaaaca aatgatataa cgcttacaat
     4501 tcttggaaac aaattcgcta gattttagat agaattgcct gattccacac ccttcttagt
     4561 ttttttcaat gagatgtata gtttatagtt ttgcagaaga taaataaatt tcatttaact
     4621 cgcgaatatt aatgagatgc gagtaacatt ttaatttgca gatggttgcc atcttgattg
     4681 gcctcatctt tttgggccaa caactcacgc aagtgggtgt gatgaatatc aacggagcca
     4741 tcttcctctt cctgaccaac atgacctttc aaaacgtctt tgccacgata aatgtaagtc
     4801 atgtttagaa tacatttgca tttcaataat ttactaactt tctaatgaat cgattcgatt
     4861 taggtgttca cctcagagct gccagttttt atgagggagg cccgaagtcg actttatcgc
     4921 tgtgacacat actttctggg caaaacgatt gccgaattgc cgctttttct cacagtgcca
     4981 ctggtcttca cggcgattgc ctatccgatg atcggactgc gggccggagt gctgcacttc
     5041 ttcaactgcc tggcgctggt cactctggtg gccaatgtgt caacgtcctt cggatatcta
     5101 atatcctgcg ccagctcctc gacctcgatg gcgctgtctg tgggtccgcc ggttatcata
     5161 ccattcctgc tctttggcgg cttcttcttg aactcgggct cggtgccagt atacctcaaa
     5221 tggttgtcgt acctctcatg gttccgttac gccaacgagg gtctgctgat taaccaatgg
     5281 gcggacgtgg agccgggcga aattagctgc acatcgtcga acaccacgtg ccccagttcg
     5341 ggcaaggtca tcctggagac gcttaacttc tccgccgccg atctgccgct ggactacgtg
     5401 ggtctggcca ttctcatcgt gagcttccgg gtgctcgcat atctggctct aagacttcgg
     5461 gcccgacgca aggagtagcc gacatatatc cgaaataact gcttgttttt tttttttacc
     5521 attattacca tcgtgtttac tgtttattgc cccctcaaaa agctaatgta attatatttg
     5581 tgccaataaa aacaagatat gacctataga atacaagtat ttccccttcg aacatcccca
     5641 caagtagact ttggatttgt cttctaacca aaagacttac acacctgcat accttacatc
     5701 aaaaactcgt ttatcgctac ataaaacacc gggatatatt ttttatatac atacttttca
     5761 aatcgcgcgc cctcttcata attcacctcc accacaccac gtttcgtagt tgctctttcg
     5821 ctgtctccca cccgctctcc gcaacacatt caccttttgt tcgacgacct tggagcgact
     5881 gtcgttagtt ccgcgcgatt cggttcgctc aaatggttcc gagtggttca tttcgtctca
     5941 atagaaatta gtaataaata tttgtatgta caatttattt gctccaatat atttgtatat
     6001 atttccctca cagctatatt tattctaatt taatattatg actttttaag gtaatttttt
     6061 gtgacctgtt cggagtgatt agcgttacaa tttgaactga aagtgacatc cagtgtttgt
     6121 tccttgtgta gatgcatctc aaaaaaatgg tgggcataat agtgttgttt atatatatca
     6181 aaaataacaa ctataataat aagaatacat ttaatttaga aaatgcttgg atttcactgg
     6241 aactagggcg cgcctccgga acataatggt gcagggcgct gacttccgcg tttccagact
     6301 ttacgaaaca cggaaaccga agaccattca tgttgttgct caggtcgcag acgttttgca
     6361 gcagcagtcg cttcacgttc gctcgcgtat cggtgattca ttctgctaac cagtaaggca
     6421 accccgccag cctagccggg tcctcaacga caggagcacg atcatgcgca cccgtggcca
     6481 gggccgcaag cttgcatgcc tgcaggtcgg agtactgtcc tccgagcgga gtactgtcct
     6541 ccgagcggag tactgtcctc cgagcggagt actgtcctcc gagcggagta ctgtcctccg
     6601 agcggagact ctagccctag ggcatgcctg caggtcggag tactgtcctc cgagcggagt
     6661 actgtcctcc gagcggagta ctgtcctccg agcggagtac tgtcctccga gcggagtact
     6721 gtcctccgag cggagactct agcgctagcg catgcctgca ggtcggagta ctgtcctccg
     6781 agcggagtac tgtcctccga gcggagtact gtcctccgag cggagtactg tcctccgagc
     6841 ggagtactgt cctccgagcg gagactctag cactagtgca tgcctgcagg tcggagtact
     6901 gtcctccgag cggagtactg tcctccgagc ggagtactgt cctccgagcg gagtactgtc
     6961 ctccgagcgg agtactgtcc tccgagcgga gtactgtcct ccgagcggag actctagcga
     7021 cgtcgagcgc cggagtataa atagaggcgc ttcgtctacg gagcgacaat tcaattcaaa
     7081 caagcaaagt gaacacgtcg ctaagcgaaa gctaagcaaa taaacaagcg cagctgaaca
     7141 agctaaacaa tctgcagtaa agtgcaagtt aaagtgaatc aattaaaagt aaccagcaac
     7201 caagtaaatc aactgcaact actgaaatct gccaagaagt aattattgaa tacaagaaga
     7261 gaactctgaa tagatctaaa cgatatcaga catttgtctg ataatgcttc attatcagac
     7321 aaatgtctga tatcgtttta acgtaagcta gctagaccgg tgtcgactaa agccaaatag
     7381 aaaattattc agttcctggc ttaagttttt aaaagtgata ttatttattt ggttgtaacc
     7441 aaccaaaaga atgtaaataa ctaatacata attatgttag ttttaagtta gcaacaaatt
     7501 gattttagct atattagcta cttggttaat aaatagaata tatttattta aagataattg
     7561 cgtttttatt gtcagggagt gagtttgctt aaaaactcgt ttaggtttgt cctcccgaaa
     7621 ttatttattt aaatgcgatg gagagttggc gccgaatcga aaactttacg cgcttaaaag
     7681 cacgagttgg catccctaac gcgtaggatc tttgtgaagg aaccttactt ctgtggtgtg
     7741 acataattgg acaaactacc tacagagatt taaagctcta aggtaaatat aaaattttta
     7801 agtgtataat gtgttaaact actgattcta attgtttgtg tattttagat tccaacctat
     7861 ggaactgatg aatgggagca gtggtggaat gcctttaatg aggaaaacct gttttgctca
     7921 gaagaaatgc catctagtga tgatgaggct actgctgact ctcaacattc tactcctcca
     7981 aaaaagaaga gaaaggtaga agaccccaag gactttcctt cagaattgct aagttttttg
     8041 agtcatgctg tgtttagtaa tagaactctt gcttgctttg ctatttacac cacaaaggaa
     8101 aaagctgcac tgctatacaa gaaaattatg gaaaaatatt tgatgtatag tgccttgact
     8161 agagatcata atcagccata ccacatttgt agaggtttta cttgctttaa aaaacctccc
     8221 acacctcccc ctgaacctga aacataaaat gaatgcaatt gttgttgtta acttgtttat
     8281 tgcagcttat aatggttaca aataaagcaa tagcatcaca aatttcacaa ataaagcatt
     8341 tttttcactg cattctagtt gtggtttgtc caaactcatc aatgtatctt atcatgtctg
     8401 gatcactagt gatctggccg gaaacgatat cagacatttg tctgataatg cttcattatc
     8461 agacaaatgt ctgatatcgt ttctcgagaa tcaaaatggg caacaaatgc tgcagcaagc
     8521 gacaggatca ggaactggca ctggcctatc ccactggggg ctacaagaaa tccgactaca
     8581 cctttggcca gacgcacatc aacagcagcg gcggcggcaa catgggcggc gttcttggcc
     8641 agaagcataa caacggtggc tcgctggact cgcgctacac gcccgatccc aatcatcggg
     8701 gtccgttgaa aatcggcgga aagggcggcg ttgacatcat cagaccacgc ggatccatgg
     8761 ccagtagcga agacgtgatc aaagaattta tgcgtttcaa agtgcgcatg gagggaagtg
     8821 tcaatggcca cgagtttgag atcgagggtg agggtgaggg acggccctac gagggcaccc
     8881 agaccgccaa gttgaaagtg actaaaggtg gcccattgcc ttttgcctgg gatattcttt
     8941 ccccgcagtt ccaatacggc agtaaggcct acgtgaagca ccccgcagac atccccgatt
     9001 atcttaagct gtcgttcccg gagggattta agtgggaacg cgtcatgaac ttcgaggatg
     9061 gcggtgtggt gactgtaacg caggactcca gtctccagga cggcgaattt atctacaagg
     9121 tgaagctgcg cggaactaat ttcccttccg atggaccagt tatgcaaaag aagactatgg
     9181 gatgggaagc atccacggaa cgaatgtatc cagaggatgg cgccctgaag ggtgagatca
     9241 aaatgcggct gaaacttaag gacggcggcc actatgatgc cgaggttaag actacgtaca
     9301 tggccaaaaa gccggtgcag ctcccgggcg cctacaagac tgatatcaag ctggatataa
     9361 ctagccacaa cgaggactat acaatcgtcg agcagtatga gcgagccgag ggccgccact
     9421 cgactggcgc ctaatctaga ggatctttgt gaaggaacct tacttctgtg gtgtgacata
     9481 attggacaaa ctacctacag agatttaaag ctctaaggta aatataaaat ttttaagtgt
     9541 ataatgtgtt aaactactga ttctaattgt ttgtgtattt tagattccaa cctatggaac
     9601 tgatgaatgg gagcagtggt ggaatgcctt taatgaggaa aacctgtttt gctcagaaga
     9661 aatgccatct agtgatgatg aggctactgc tgactctcaa cattctactc ctccaaaaaa
     9721 gaagagaaag gtagaagacc ccaaggactt tccttcagaa ttgctaagtt ttttgagtca
     9781 tgctgtgttt agtaatagaa ctcttgcttg ctttgctatt tacaccacaa aggaaaaagc
     9841 tgcactgcta tacaagaaaa ttatggaaaa atatttgatg tatagtgcct tgactagaga
     9901 tcataatcag ccataccaca tttgtagagg ttttacttgc tttaaaaaac ctcccacacc
     9961 tccccctgaa cctgaaacat aaaatgaatg caattgttgt tgttaacttg tttattgcag
    10021 cttataatgg ttacaaataa agcaatagca tcacaaattt cacaaataaa gcattttttt
    10081 cactgcattc tagttgtggt ttgtccaaac tcatcaatgt atcttatcat gtctggatcg
    10141 atctggccgg ccgtttaaac gaattcttga agacgaaagg gcctcgtgat acgcctattt
    10201 ttataggtta atgtcatgat aataatggtt tctta
//
